>Addgene plasmid #238786 | CYBB-LgBiT (TK) Vector | addgene full sequence | sequence record 479821 | Addgene NGS Result
AAATGAGTCTTCGGACCTCGCGGGGGCCGCTTAAGCGGTGGTTAGGGTTTGTCTGACGCGGGGGGAGGGG
GAAGGAACGAAACACTCTCATTCGGAGGCGGCTCGGGGTTTGGTCTTGGTGGCCACGGGCACGCAGAAGA
GCGCCGCGATCCTCTTAAGCACCCCCCCGCCCTCCGTGGAGGCGGGGGTTTGGTCGGCGGGTGGTAACTG
GCGGGCCGCTGACTCGGGCGGGTCGCGCGCCCCAGAGTGTGACCTTTTCGGTCTGCTCGCAGACCCCCGG
GCGGCGCCGCCGCGGCGGCGACGGGCTCGCTGGGTCCTAGGCTCCATGGGGACCGTATACGTGGACAGGC
TCTGGAGCATCCGCACGACTGCGGTGATATTACCGGAGACCTTCTGCGGGACGAGCCGGGTCACGCGGCT
GACGCGGAGCGTCCGTTGGGCGACAAACACCAGGACGGGGCACAGGTACACTATCTTGTCACCCGGAGGC
GCGAGGGACTGCAGGAGCTTCAGGGAGTGGCGCAGCTGCTTCATCCCCGTGGCCCGTTGCTCGCGTTTGC
TGGCGGTGTCCCCGGAAGAAATATATTTGCATGTCTTTAGTTCTATGATGACACAAACCCCGCCCAGCGT
CTTGTCATTGGCGAAGTCGAACACGCAGATGCAGTCGGGGCGGCGCGGTCCCAGGTCCACTTCGCATATT
AAGGTGACGCGTGTGGCCTCGAACACCGAGCGACCCTGCAGCGACCCGCTTAAAAGCTTGGCAATCCGGT
ACTGTTGGTAAAGCCACCGCTAGCGATCGCCATGGGGAACTGGGCTGTGAATGAGGGGCTCTCCATTTTT
GTCATTCTGGTTTGGCTGGGGTTGAACGTCTTCCTCTTTGTCTGGTATTACCGGGTTTATGATATTCCAC
CTAAGTTCTTTTACACAAGAAAACTTCTTGGGTCAGCACTGGCACTGGCCAGGGCCCCTGCAGCCTGCCT
GAATTTCAACTGCATGCTGATTCTCTTGCCAGTCTGTCGAAATCTGCTGTCCTTCCTCAGGGGTTCCAGT
GCGTGCTGCTCAACAAGAGTTCGAAGACAACTGGACAGGAATCTCACCTTTCATAAAATGGTGGCATGGA
TGATTGCACTTCACTCTGCGATTCACACCATTGCACATCTATTTAATGTGGAATGGTGTGTGAATGCCCG
AGTCAATAATTCTGATCCTTATTCAGTAGCACTCTCTGAACTTGGAGACAGGCAAAATGAAAGTTATCTC
AATTTTGCTCGAAAGAGAATAAAGAACCCTGAAGGAGGCCTGTACCTGGCTGTGACCCTGTTGGCAGGCA
TCACTGGAGTTGTCATCACGCTGTGCCTCATATTAATTATCACTTCCTCCACCAAAACCATCCGGAGGTC
TTACTTTGAAGTCTTTTGGTACACACATCATCTCTTTGTGATCTTCTTCATTGGCCTTGCCATCCATGGA
GCTGAACGAATTGTACGTGGGCAGACCGCAGAGAGTTTGGCTGTGCATAATATAACAGTTTGTGAACAAA
AAATCTCAGAATGGGGAAAAATAAAGGAATGCCCAATCCCTCAGTTTGCTGGAAACCCTCCTATGACTTG
GAAATGGATAGTGGGTCCCATGTTTCTGTATCTCTGTGAGAGGTTGGTGCGGTTTTGGCGATCTCAACAG
AAGGTGGTCATCACCAAGGTGGTCACTCACCCTTTCAAAACCATCGAGCTACAGATGAAGAAGAAGGGGT
TCAAAATGGAAGTGGGACAATACATTTTTGTCAAGTGCCCAAAGGTGTCCAAGCTGGAGTGGCACCCTTT
TACACTGACATCCGCCCCTGAGGAAGACTTCTTTAGTATCCATATCCGCATCGTTGGGGACTGGACAGAG
GGGCTGTTCAATGCTTGTGGCTGTGATAAGCAGGAGTTTCAAGATGCGTGGAAACTACCTAAGATAGCGG
TTGATGGGCCCTTTGGCACTGCCAGTGAAGATGTGTTCAGCTATGAGGTGGTGATGTTAGTGGGAGCAGG
GATTGGGGTCACACCCTTCGCATCCATTCTCAAGTCAGTCTGGTACAAATATTGCAATAACGCCACCAAT
CTGAAGCTCAAAAAGATCTACTTCTACTGGCTGTGCCGGGACACACATGCCTTTGAGTGGTTTGCAGATC
TGCTGCAACTGCTGGAGAGCCAGATGCAGGAAAGGAACAATGCCGGCTTCCTCAGCTACAACATCTACCT
CACTGGCTGGGATGAGTCTCAGGCCAATCACTTTGCTGTGCACCATGATGAGGAGAAAGATGTGATCACA
GGCCTGAAACAAAAGACTTTGTATGGACGGCCCAACTGGGATAATGAATTCAAGACAATTGCAAGTCAAC
ACCCTAATACCAGAATAGGAGTTTTCCTCTGTGGACCTGAAGCCTTGGCTGAAACCCTGAGTAAACAAAG
CATCTCCAACTCTGAGTCTGGCCCTCGGGGAGTGCATTTCATTTTCAACAAGGAAAACTTCGTTTCTCAA
GGCAGTTCAGGTGGTGGCGGGAGCGGAGGTGGAGGCTCGAGCGGTGTCTTCACACTCGAAGATTTCGTTG
GGGACTGGGAACAGACAGCCGCCTACAACCTGGACCAAGTCCTTGAACAGGGAGGTGTGTCCAGTTTGCT
GCAGAATCTCGCCGTGTCCGTAACTCCGATCCAAAGGATTGTCCGGAGCGGTGAAAATGCCCTGAAGATC
GACATCCATGTCATCATCCCGTATGAAGGTCTGAGCGCCGACCAAATGGCCCAGATCGAAGAGGTGTTTA
AGGTGGTGTACCCTGTGGATGATCATCACTTTAAGGTGATCCTGCCCTATGGCACACTGGTAATCGACGG
GGTTACGCCGAACATGCTGAACTATTTCGGACGGCCGTATGAAGGCATCGCCGTGTTCGACGGCAAAAAG
ATCACTGTAACAGGGACCCTGTGGAACGGCAACAAAATTATCGACGAGCGCCTGATCACCCCCGACGGCT
CCATGCTGTTCCGAGTAACCATCAACAGCTAAGGCCGCGACTCTAGAGTCGACCTGCAGGCATGCAAGCT
GATCCGGCTGCTAACAAAGCCCGAAAGGAAGCTGAGTTGGCTGCTGCCACCGCTGAGCAATAACTAGCAT
AACCCCTTGGGGCGGCCGCTTCGAGCAGACATGATAAGATACATTGATGAGTTTGGACAAACCACAACTA
GAATGCAGTGAAAAAAATGCTTTATTTGTGAAATTTGTGATGCTATTGCTTTATTTGTAACCATTATAAG
CTGCAATAAACAAGTTAACAACAACAATTGCATTCATTTTATGTTTCAGGTTCAGGGGGAGATGTGGGAG
GTTTTTTTAAGCAAGTAAAACCTCTACAAATGTGGTAAAATCGAATTTTAACAAAATATTAACGCTTACA
ATTTCCTGATGCGGTATTTTCTCCTTACGCATCTGTGCGGTATTTCACACCGCATACGCGGATCTGCGCA
GCACCATGGCCTGAAATAACCTCTGAAAGAGGAACTTGGTTAGGTACCTTCTGAGGCGGAAAGAACCAGC
TGTGGAATGTGTGTCAGTTAGGGTGTGGAAAGTCCCCAGGCTCCCCAGCAGGCAGAAGTATGCAAAGCAT
GCATCTCAATTAGTCAGCAACCAGGTGTGGAAAGTCCCCAGGCTCCCCAGCAGGCAGAAGTATGCAAAGC
ATGCATCTCAATTAGTCAGCAACCATAGTCCCGCCCCTAACTCCGCCCATCCCGCCCCTAACTCCGCCCA
GTTCCGCCCATTCTCCGCCCCATGGCTGACTAATTTTTTTTATTTATGCAGAGGCCGAGGCCGCCTCGGC
CTCTGAGCTATTCCAGAAGTAGTGAGGAGGCTTTTTTGGAGGCCTAGGCTTTTGCAAAAAGCTTAATTAA
CTGTTGACAATTAATCATCGGCATAGTATATCGGCATAGTATAATACGACAAGGTGAGGAACTAAACCCA
GGAGGCAGATCATGATTGAACAAGATGGATTGCACGCAGGTTCTCCGGCCGCTTGGGTGGAGAGGCTATT
CGGCTATGACTGGGCACAACAGACAATCGGCTGCTCTGATGCCGCCGTGTTCCGGCTGTCAGCGCAGGGG
CGCCCGGTTCTTTTTGTCAAGACCGACCTGTCCGGTGCCCTGAATGAACTGCAGGACGAGGCAGCGCGGC
TATCGTGGCTGGCCACGACGGGCGTTCCTTGCGCAGCTGTGCTCGACGTTGTCACTGAAGCGGGAAGGGA
CTGGCTGCTATTGGGCGAAGTGCCGGGGCAGGATCTCCTGTCATCTCACCTTGCTCCTGCCGAGAAAGTA
TCCATCATGGCTGATGCAATGCGGCGGCTGCATACGCTTGATCCGGCTACCTGCCCATTCGACCACCAAG
CGAAACATCGCATCGAGCGAGCACGTACTCGGATGGAAGCCGGTCTTGTCGATCAGGATGATCTGGACGA
AGAGCATCAGGGGCTCGCGCCAGCCGAACTGTTCGCCAGGCTCAAGGCGCGCATGCCCGACGGCGAGGAT
CTCGTCGTGACCCATGGCGATGCCTGCTTGCCGAATATCATGGTGGAAAATGGCCGCTTTTCTGGATTCA
TCGACTGTGGCCGGCTGGGTGTGGCGGACCGCTATCAGGACATAGCGTTGGCTACCCGTGATATTGCTGA
AGAGCTTGGCGGCGAATGGGCTGACCGCTTCCTCGTGCTTTACGGTATCGCCGCTCCCGATTCGCAGCGC
ATCGCCTTCTATCGCCTTCTTGACGAGTTCTTCTGAGCGGGACTCTGGGGTTCGAAATGACCGACCAAGC
GACGCCCAACCTGCCATCACGATGGCCGCAATAAAATATCTTTATTTTCATTACATCTGTGTGTTGGTTT
TTTGTGTGAATCGATAGCGATAAGGATCCTCTTTGCGCTTGCGTTTTCCCTTGTCCAGATAGCCCAGTAG
CTGACATTCATCCGGGGTCAGCACCGTTTCTGCGGACTGGCTTTCTACCCGGTATCAGCTCACTCAAAGG
CGGTAATACGGTTATCCACAGAATCAGGGGATAACGCAGGAAAGAACATGTGAGCAAAAGGCCAGCAAAA
GGCCAGGAACCGTAAAAAGGCCGCGTTGCTGGCGTTTTTCCATAGGCTCCGCCCCCCTGACGAGCATCAC
AAAAATCGACGCTCAAGTCAGAGGTGGCGAAACCCGACAGGACTATAAAGATACCAGGCGTTTCCCCCTG
GAAGCTCCCTCGTGCGCTCTCCTGTTCCGACCCTGCCGCTTACCGGATACCTGTCCGCCTTTCTCCCTTC
GGGAAGCGTGGCGCTTTCTCATAGCTCACGCTGTAGGTATCTCAGTTCGGTGTAGGTCGTTCGCTCCAAG
CTGGGCTGTGTGCACGAACCCCCCGTTCAGCCCGACCGCTGCGCCTTATCCGGTAACTATCGTCTTGAGT
CCAACCCGGTAAGACACGACTTATCGCCACTGGCAGCAGCCACTGGTAACAGGATTAGCAGAGCGAGGTA
TGTAGGCGGTGCTACAGAGTTCTTGAAGTGGTGGCCTAACTACGGCTACACTAGAAGGACAGTATTTGGT
ATCTGCGCTCTGCTGAAGCCAGTTACCTTCGGAAAAAGAGTTGGTAGCTCTTGATCCGGCAAACAAACCA
CCGCTGGTAGCGGTGGTTTTTTTGTTTGCAAGCAGCAGATTACGCGCAGAAAAAAAGGATTTCAAGAAGA
TCCTTTGATCTTTTCTACGGGGTCTGACGCTCAGTGGAACGAAAACTCACGTTAAGGGATTTTGGTCATG
AGATTATCAAAAAGGATCTTCACCTAGATCCTTTTATAGTCCGGAAATACAGGAACGCACGCTGGATGGC
CCTTCGCTGGGATGGTGAAACCATGAAAAATGGCAGCTTCAGTGGATTAAGTGGGGGTAATGTGGCCTGT
ACCCTCTGGTTGCATAGGTATTCATACGGTTAAAATTTATCAGGCGCGATTGCGGCAGTTTTTCGGGTGG
TTTGTTGCCATTTTTACCTGTCTGCTGCCGTGATCGCGCTGAACGCGTTTTAGCGGTGCGTACAATTAAG
GGATTATGGTAAATCCACTTACTGTCTGCCCTCGTAGCCATCGAGATAAACCGCAGTACTCCGGCCACGA
TGCGTCCGGCGTAGAGGATCGAGATCT
Features (pLannotate 1.2.2; 17 found; start..end, strand, type, name):
      2..753     +  promoter       HSV TK promoter: herpes simplex virus thymidine kinase promoter
    802..2511    +  CDS            CYBB: CY24B_HUMAN - Also known as NOX2. Experimental evidence at protein level: Swiss-Prot protein existence level 1. Critical component of the membrane-bound oxidase of phagocytes that generates superoxide. It is the terminal component of a respiratory chain that transfers single electrons from cytoplasmic NADPH across the plasma membrane to molecular oxygen on the exterior. Also functions as a voltage-gated proton channel that mediates the H(+) currents of resting phagocytes. It participates in the regulation of cellular pH and is blocked by zinc. From Homo sapiens (Human).
   2566..3036    +  CDS            Nluc (fragment): NanoLuc® luciferase human codon-optimized
   3051..3080    +  misc_feature   MCS (fragment): pUC18/19 multiple cloning site
   3087..3136    +  CDS            SET1 (fragment): solubility-enhancement tag derived from T7 phage gene 10B
   3144..3163    +  terminator     T7 terminator (fragment): transcription terminator for bacteriophage T7 RNA polymerase
   3185..3306    -  polyA_signal   SV40 poly(A) signal: SV40 polyadenylation signal
   3329..3397    -  CDS            large T antigen (fragment): large T antigen from SV40 (simian virus 40)
   3402..3434    +  rep_origin     M13 ori (fragment): M13 bacteriophage origin of replication; arrow indicates direction of (+) strand synthesis
   3435..3486    -  misc_feature   bom (fragment): basis of mobility region from pBR322
   3551..3908    +  promoter       SV40 promoter: SV40 enhancer and early promoter
   3923..3970    +  promoter       EM7 promoter: synthetic bacterial promoter&nbsp
   4002..4793    +  CDS            neo: KKA2_KLEPN - Also known as kan, nptII. Experimental evidence at protein level: Swiss-Prot protein existence level 1. Resistance to kanamycin, neomycin, paromomycin, ribostamycin, butirosin and gentamicin B. From Klebsiella pneumoniae.
   4860..4908    +  polyA_signal   poly(A) signal: synthetic polyadenylation signal
   4929..5018    -  CDS            tnpA (fragment): TN5P_ECOLX - Also known as tnp. Experimental evidence at protein level: Swiss-Prot protein existence level 1. Mediates transposition of transposon Tn5 by a 'cut and paste' mechanism. First, the monomeric transposase binds the 19 bp inverted DNA repeats flanking the transposon. Then, dimerization of the DNA- bound transposase creates a synaptic DNA complex. After nicking of the first DNA strand, excision of the transposon proceeds through a series of intermediates. The transposase then mediates the insertion of the transposon at a new site by strand transfer. The activity of the wild- type tran
   5147..5735    -  rep_origin     ori: high-copy-number ColE1/pMB1/pBR322/pUC origin of replication
   5851..6134    +  misc_feature   cer region: ColE1-derived recombination site that helps to maintain plasmids as monomers
