[The description below was written by a language model from this plasmid's Addgene catalogue record and pLannotate feature annotations shown in this document.]
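Description:
CYBB-LgBiT (TK) Vector is a mammalian expression plasmid of about 6.2 kb built on the pFC34K LgBiT TK-neo Flexi Vector backbone. It expresses human CYBB (also known as NOX2 or gp91-phox) fused at its C terminus to LgBiT. CYBB is the membrane-bound catalytic subunit of the phagocyte NADPH oxidase, which generates superoxide. The unmutated CYBB coding sequence sits directly downstream of the herpes simplex virus thymidine kinase (HSV TK) promoter, a comparatively weak constitutive promoter generally chosen to keep fusion protein levels low. The reading frame continues after a short linker into a region annotated as a NanoLuc luciferase fragment, which corresponds to the LgBiT tag. LgBiT is the large subunit of the split NanoLuc (NanoBiT) system. It has little activity alone and produces luminescence when complemented by a small peptide partner such as SmBiT or HiBiT. An SV40 polyadenylation signal is annotated downstream of the fusion cassette, although on the reverse strand. The short nearby matches to an MCS, a T7 terminator and other elements appear to be backbone remnants.

A single neo (nptII) gene serves as the marker in both hosts. It is preceded by the SV40 enhancer/early promoter and the bacterial EM7 promoter in tandem, and followed by a synthetic poly(A) signal. This arrangement gives kanamycin resistance in E. coli and neomycin-class selection in mammalian cells for stable line generation. Replication in bacteria relies on a ColE1/pUC-type origin, which the feature annotation calls high-copy although the catalogue lists the plasmid as low copy. A cer site helps keep the plasmid monomeric. The stated purpose is simply expression of the CYBB-LgBiT fusion in mammalian cells. Such constructs are typically used in luminescent complementation assays of protein interactions, though the record names no specific partner.
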