Addgene plasmid #238786: CYBB-LgBiT (TK) Vector
Purpose: Express CYBB-LgBiT Fusion Protein in Mammalian Cells under a TK promoter
Depositing lab: Promega Corporation.
Backbone
  Vector backbone: pFC34K LgBiT TK-neo Flexi(R) Vector
  Vector type: Mammalian Expression
  Selectable markers: Neomycin
Growth in bacteria
  Bacterial resistance: Kanamycin, 50 μg/mL
  Growth temperature: 37°C
  Growth strain: DH5alpha
  Copy number: Low Copy
Gene/Insert
  Gene/Insert name: CYBB
  Species: H. sapiens (human)
  Mutation: None
  Entrez Gene: CYBB (a.k.a. AMCBX2, CGD, CGDX, GP91-1, GP91-PHOX, GP91PHOX, IMD34, NOX2, p91-PHOX)
  Promoter: TK
  Tag / fusion protein: LgBiT (C terminal on backbone)
  Cloning method: Other
Terms and licenses: Academic/Nonprofit Terms; Industry Terms
How to cite: CYBB-LgBiT (TK) Vector was a gift from Promega Corporation (Addgene plasmid # 238786 ; http://n2t.net/addgene:238786 ; RRID:Addgene_238786)
